[The description below was written by a language model from this plasmid's Addgene catalogue record and pLannotate feature annotations shown in this document.]
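Description:
pc3XB-ZF23 is a mammalian expression-type plasmid built on pc3XB, a modified version of the pcDNA3 backbone, and it serves as an archive vector for a single engineered zinc finger module. It belongs to the Zinc Finger Consortium Modular Assembly Kit v1.0. The roughly 90 bp insert, ZF23, encodes one C2H2-type zinc finger derived from the Sangamo module set that is designed to recognise the DNA triplet GCG. The module sits between XbaI and BamHI sites, both retained after cloning, so that individual fingers can be excised and joined by restriction-based modular assembly into multi-finger arrays, which are then used to build zinc finger nucleases or other targeted DNA-binding proteins.

In the annotated full sequence (about 5.5 kb), the finger coding region lies downstream of the CMV enhancer/promoter and a T7 promoter, which also provides a sequencing primer site, and upstream of the bGH polyadenylation signal. The automated annotation labels this short region as a fragment of the Drosophila noc gene; this most likely reflects zinc finger sequence similarity rather than the actual origin of the insert. Short hits to an HIV-1 LTR, ble, lacI and bom are likewise small fragments and probably backbone remnants or chance matches. A second cassette places the neomycin phosphotransferase gene under the SV40 early promoter with an SV40 poly(A) signal, allowing G418 selection in mammalian cells. Propagation in E. coli relies on a high-copy ColE1/pUC-type origin and ampicillin resistance from the bla gene, and an f1 origin allows single-stranded DNA production.
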