Addgene plasmid #13122: pc3XB-ZF23
Depositing lab: Keith Joung. Depositing organization: Massachusetts General Hospital. Publication: Standardized reagents and protocols for engineering zinc finger nucleases by modular assembly. Wright DA, Thibodeau-Beganny S, Sander JD, Winfrey RJ, Hirsh AS, Eichtinger M, Fu F, Porteus MH, Dobbs D, Voytas DF, Joung JK. Nat Protoc. 2006;1(3):1637-52. doi: 10.1038/nprot.2006.259 PubMed 17406455.
Backbone
  Vector backbone: pc3XB
  Backbone manufacturer: Modified Invitrogen pcDNA3
  Backbone size w/o insert (bp): 5400
  Vector type: Mammalian Expression
  Selectable markers: Neomycin (select with G418)
Growth in bacteria
  Bacterial resistance: Ampicillin, 100 μg/mL
  Growth temperature: 37°C
  Growth strain: XL1 Blue
  Copy number: High Copy
Gene/Insert
  Gene/Insert name: ZF23
  Insert size (bp): 90
  Cloning method: Restriction Enzyme; 5′ cloning site XbaI (not destroyed); 3′ cloning site BamHI (not destroyed)
  Sequencing primers: 5′ T7
Terms and licenses: Academic/Nonprofit Terms; Industry Terms: Not Available to Industry
Depositor comments: Part of the Zinc Finger Consortium Modular Assembly Kit v1.0. Finger protein sequence: PGERPFMCTWSYCGKRFTRSDDLQRHKRTH. Target DNA sequence: GCG. This zinc finger is derived from the Sangamo module set.
How to cite: pc3XB-ZF23 was a gift from Keith Joung (Addgene plasmid # 13122 ; http://n2t.net/addgene:13122 ; RRID:Addgene_13122)
