Features (pLannotate 1.2.2; 20 found; start..end, strand, type, name):
     28..80      -  misc_feature   bom (fragment): basis of mobility region from pBR322
    235..614     +  enhancer       CMV enhancer: human cytomegalovirus immediate early enhancer
    615..818     +  promoter       CMV promoter: human cytomegalovirus (CMV) immediate early promoter
    814..847     +  LTR            5' LTR (truncated) (fragment): truncated 5' long terminal repeat (LTR) from HIV-1
    863..881     +  promoter       T7 promoter: promoter for bacteriophage T7 RNA polymerase
    933..1025    +  CDS            noc (fragment): NOC_DROME - Also known as nocA. Experimental evidence at protein level: Swiss-Prot protein existence level 1. May negatively regulate Notch-induced cell proliferation in the eye-head primordium. Required for development of the supraesophageal ganglion and ocelli. May act in leg and wing primordia to negatively regulate body-wall specifying genes and thereby promote appendage formation. Plays a role in tracheal development. From Drosophila melanogaster (Fruit fly).
   1068..1292    +  polyA_signal   bGH poly(A) signal: bovine growth hormone polyadenylation signal
   1296..1317    +  promoter       SV40 promoter (fragment): SV40 enhancer and early promoter
   1338..1766    +  rep_origin     f1 ori (sequence partly withheld): f1 bacteriophage origin of replication; arrow indicates direction of (+) strand synthesis
   1780..2109    +  promoter       SV40 promoter: SV40 enhancer and early promoter
   2180..2971    +  CDS            neo: KKA2_KLEPN - Also known as kan, nptII. Experimental evidence at protein level: Swiss-Prot protein existence level 1. Resistance to kanamycin, neomycin, paromomycin, ribostamycin, butirosin and gentamicin B. From Klebsiella pneumoniae.
   2995..3153    +  CDS            ble (fragment): BLE_KLEPN - Experimental evidence at protein level: Swiss-Prot protein existence level 1. Binding protein with a strong affinity to the bleomycin family of antibiotics. Binds to CL990; an antimitotic-antibiotic compound. From Klebsiella pneumoniae.
   3148..3269    +  polyA_signal   SV40 poly(A) signal: SV40 polyadenylation signal
   3342..3358    -  protein_bind   lac operator: The lac repressor binds to the lac operator to inhibit transcription in E. coli. This inhibition can be relieved by adding lactose or isopropyl-β-D-thiogalactopyranoside (IPTG). lac repressor encoded by lacI
   3366..3396    -  promoter       lac promoter: promoter for the E. coli lac operon
   3411..3432    -  protein_bind   CAP binding site: CAP binding activates transcription in the presence of cAMP. E. coli catabolite activator protein
   3445..3537    -  CDS            lacI (fragment): lac repressor; lacI; The lac repressor binds to the lac operator to inhibit transcription in E. coli. This inhibition can be relieved by adding lactose or isopropyl-β-D-thiogalactopyranoside (IPTG).
   3720..4305    -  rep_origin     ori: high-copy-number ColE1/pMB1/pBR322/pUC origin of replication
   4476..5336    -  CDS            AmpR: β-lactamase; bla; confers resistance to ampicillin, carbenicillin, and related antibiotics
   5337..5441    -  promoter       AmpR promoter: bla
>Addgene plasmid #13122 | pc3XB-ZF23 | depositor full sequence | sequence record 7471 | Author sequence
GACGGATCGGGAGATCTCCCGATCCCCTATGGTGCACTCTCAGTACAATCTGCTCTGATGCCGCATAGTT
AAGCCAGTATCTGCTCCCTGCTTGTGTGTTGGAGGTCGCTGAGTAGTGCGCGAGCAAAATTTAAGCTACA
ACAAGGCAAGGCTTGACCGACAATTGCATGAAGAATCTGCTTAGGGTTAGGCGTTTTGCGCTGCTTCGCG
ATGTACGGGCCAGATATACGCGTTGACATTGATTATTGACTAGTTATTAATAGTAATCAATTACGGGGTC
ATTAGTTCATAGCCCATATATGGAGTTCCGCGTTACATAACTTACGGTAAATGGCCCGCCTGGCTGACCG
CCCAACGACCCCCGCCCATTGACGTCAATAATGACGTATGTTCCCATAGTAACGCCAATAGGGACTTTCC
ATTGACGTCAATGGGTGGAGTATTTACGGTAAACTGCCCACTTGGCAGTACATCAAGTGTATCATATGCC
AAGTACGCCCCCTATTGACGTCAATGACGGTAAATGGCCCGCCTGGCATTATGCCCAGTACATGACCTTA
TGGGACTTTCCTACTTGGCAGTACATCTACGTATTAGTCATCGCTATTACCATGGTGATGCGGTTTTGGC
AGTACATCAATGGGCGTGGATAGCGGTTTGACTCACGGGGATTTCCAAGTCTCCACCCCATTGACGTCAA
TGGGAGTTTGTTTTGGCACCAAAATCAACGGGACTTTCCAAAATGTCGTAACAACTCCGCCCCATTGACG
CAAATGGGCGGTAGGCGTGTACGGTGGGAGGTCTATATAAGCAGAGCTCTCTGGCTAACTAGAGAACCCA
CTGCTTACTGGCTTATCGAAATTAATACGACTCACTATAGGGAGACCCAAGCTGGCTAGCGTTTAAACGG
GCCCTCTAGACCCGGGGAGCGGCCATTTATGTGTACCTGGTCATACTGTGGGAAACGCTTCACACGTAGC
GATGACCTGCAACGTCACAAACGTACACACACCGGTGGATCCTCTGCACAGTAGTAAGCTTAAGTTTAAA
CCGCTGATCAGCCTCGACTGTGCCTTCTAGTTGCCAGCCATCTGTTGTTTGCCCCTCCCCCGTGCCTTCC
TTGACCCTGGAAGGTGCCACTCCCACTGTCCTTTCCTAATAAAATGAGGAAATTGCATCGCATTGTCTGA
GTAGGTGTCATTCTATTCTGGGGGGTGGGGTGGGGCAGGACAGCAAGGGGGAGGATTGGGAAGACAATAG
CAGGCATGCTGGGGATGCGGTGGGCTCTATGGCTTCTGAGGCGGAAAGAACCAGCTGGGGCTCTAGGGGG
TATCCCC
[124 nt withheld, positions 1338-1461]
C
[91 nt withheld, positions 1463-1553]
A
[49 nt withheld, positions 1555-1603]
CCTTTGACGTTGGAGTCCACGTTCTTT
[37 nt withheld, positions 1631-1667]
ACCCTATCTCGGTCTATTCTTTTGATTTATAAGGGATTTTGCCGATTTCGGCCTATTGGTTAAAAAATGA
GCTGATTTAACAAAAATTTAACGCGAATTAATTCTGTGGAATGTGTGTCAGTTAGGGTGTGGAAAGTCCC
CAGGCTCCCCAGCAGGCAGAAGTATGCAAAGCATGCATCTCAATTAGTCAGCAACCAGGTGTGGAAAGTC
CCCAGGCTCCCCAGCAGGCAGAAGTATGCAAAGCATGCATCTCAATTAGTCAGCAACCATAGTCCCGCCC
CTAACTCCGCCCATCCCGCCCCTAACTCCGCCCAGTTCCGCCCATTCTCCGCCCCATGGCTGACTAATTT
TTTTTATTTATGCAGAGGCCGAGGCCGCCTCTGCCTCTGAGCTATTCCAGAAGTAGTGAGGAGGCTTTTT
TGGAGGCCTAGGCTTTTGCAAAAAGCTCCCGGCCGGGAGCTTGTATATCCATTTTCGGATCTGATCAAGA
GACAGGATGAGGATCGTTTCGCATGATTGAACAAGATGGATTGCACGCAGGTTCTCCGGCCGCTTGGGTG
GAGAGGCTATTCGGCTATGACTGGGCACAACAGACAATCGGCTGCTCTGATGCCGCCGTGTTCCGGCTGT
CAGCGCAGGGGCGCCCGGTTCTTTTTGTCAAGACCGACCTGTCCGGTGCCCTGAATGAACTGCAGGACGA
GGCAGCGCGGCTATCGTGGCTGGCCACGACGGGCGTTCCTTGCGCAGCTGTGCTCGACGTTGTCACTGAA
GCGGGAAGGGACTGGCTGCTATTGGGCGAAGTGCCGGGGCAGGATCTCCTGTCATCTCACCTTGCTCCTG
CCGAGAAAGTATCCATCATGGCTGATGCAATGCGGCGGCTGCATACGCTTGATCCGGCTACCTGCCCATT
CGACCACCAAGCGAAACATCGCATCGAGCGAGCACGTACTCGGATGGAAGCCGGTCTTGTCGATCAGGAT
GATCTGGACGAAGAGCATCAGGGGCTCGCGCCAGCCGAACTGTTCGCCAGGCTCAAGGCGCGCATGCCCG
ACGGCGAGGATCTCGTCGTGACCCATGGCGATGCCTGCTTGCCGAATATCATGGTGGAAAATGGCCGCTT
TTCTGGATTCATCGACTGTGGCCGGCTGGGTGTGGCGGACCGCTATCAGGACATAGCGTTGGCTACCCGT
GATATTGCTGAAGAGCTTGGCGGCGAATGGGCTGACCGCTTCCTCGTGCTTTACGGTATCGCCGCTCCCG
ATTCGCAGCGCATCGCCTTCTATCGCCTTCTTGACGAGTTCTTCTGAGCGGGACTCTGGGGTTCGAAATG
ACCGACCAAGCGACGCCCAACCTGCCATCACGAGATTTCGATTCCACCGCCGCCTTCTATGAAAGGTTGG
GCTTCGGAATCGTTTTCCGGGACGCCGGCTGGATGATCCTCCAGCGCGGGGATCTCATGCTGGAGTTCTT
CGCCCACCCCAACTTGTTTATTGCAGCTTATAATGGTTACAAATAAAGCAATAGCATCACAAATTTCACA
AATAAAGCATTTTTTTCACTGCATTCTAGTTGTGGTTTGTCCAAACTCATCAATGTATCTTATCATGTCT
GTATACCGTCGACCTCTAGCTAGAGCTTGGCGTAATCATGGTCATAGCTGTTTCCTGTGTGAAATTGTTA
TCCGCTCACAATTCCACACAACATACGAGCCGGAAGCATAAAGTGTAAAGCCTGGGGTGCCTAATGAGTG
AGCTAACTCACATTAATTGCGTTGCGCTCACTGCCCGCTTTCCAGTCGGGAAACCTGTCGTGCCAGCTGC
ATTAATGAATCGGCCAACGCGCGGGGAGAGGCGGTTTGCGTATTGGGCGCTCTTCCGCTTCCTCGCTCAC
TGACTCGCTGCGCTCGGTCGTTCGGCTGCGGCGAGCGGTATCAGCTCACTCAAAGGCGGTAATACGGTTA
TCCACAGAATCAGGGGATAACGCAGGAAAGAACATGTGAGCAAAAGGCCAGCAAAAGGCCAGGAACCGTA
AAAAGGCCGCGTTGCTGGCGTTTTTCCATAGGCTCCGCCCCCCTGACGAGCATCACAAAAATCGACGCTC
AAGTCAGAGGTGGCGAAACCCGACAGGACTATAAAGATACCAGGCGTTTCCCCCTGGAAGCTCCCTCGTG
CGCTCTCCTGTTCCGACCCTGCCGCTTACCGGATACCTGTCCGCCTTTCTCCCTTCGGGAAGCGTGGCGC
TTTCTCATAGCTCACGCTGTAGGTATCTCAGTTCGGTGTAGGTCGTTCGCTCCAAGCTGGGCTGTGTGCA
CGAACCCCCCGTTCAGCCCGACCGCTGCGCCTTATCCGGTAACTATCGTCTTGAGTCCAACCCGGTAAGA
CACGACTTATCGCCACTGGCAGCAGCCACTGGTAACAGGATTAGCAGAGCGAGGTATGTAGGCGGTGCTA
CAGAGTTCTTGAAGTGGTGGCCTAACTACGGCTACACTAGAAGAACAGTATTTGGTATCTGCGCTCTGCT
GAAGCCAGTTACCTTCGGAAAAAGAGTTGGTAGCTCTTGATCCGGCAAACAAACCACCGCTGGTAGCGGT
TTTTTTGTTTGCAAGCAGCAGATTACGCGCAGAAAAAAAGGATCTCAAGAAGATCCTTTGATCTTTTCTA
CGGGGTCTGACGCTCAGTGGAACGAAAACTCACGTTAAGGGATTTTGGTCATGAGATTATCAAAAAGGAT
CTTCACCTAGATCCTTTTAAATTAAAAATGAAGTTTTAAATCAATCTAAAGTATATATGAGTAAACTTGG
TCTGACAGTTACCAATGCTTAATCAGTGAGGCACCTATCTCAGCGATCTGTCTATTTCGTTCATCCATAG
TTGCCTGACTCCCCGTCGTGTAGATAACTACGATACGGGAGGGCTTACCATCTGGCCCCAGTGCTGCAAT
GATACCGCGAGACCCACGCTCACCGGCTCCAGATTTATCAGCAATAAACCAGCCAGCCGGAAGGGCCGAG
CGCAGAAGTGGTCCTGCAACTTTATCCGCCTCCATCCAGTCTATTAATTGTTGCCGGGAAGCTAGAGTAA
GTAGTTCGCCAGTTAATAGTTTGCGCAACGTTGTTGCCATTGCTACAGGCATCGTGGTGTCACGCTCGTC
GTTTGGTATGGCTTCATTCAGCTCCGGTTCCCAACGATCAAGGCGAGTTACATGATCCCCCATGTTGTGC
AAAAAAGCGGTTAGCTCCTTCGGTCCTCCGATCGTTGTCAGAAGTAAGTTGGCCGCAGTGTTATCACTCA
TGGTTATGGCAGCACTGCATAATTCTCTTACTGTCATGCCATCCGTAAGATGCTTTTCTGTGACTGGTGA
GTACTCAACCAAGTCATTCTGAGAATAGTGTATGCGGCGACCGAGTTGCTCTTGCCCGGCGTCAATACGG
GATAATACCGCGCCACATAGCAGAACTTTAAAAGTGCTCATCATTGGAAAACGTTCTTCGGGGCGAAAAC
TCTCAAGGATCTTACCGCTGTTGAGATCCAGTTCGATGTAACCCACTCGTGCACCCAACTGATCTTCAGC
ATCTTTTACTTTCACCAGCGTTTCTGGGTGAGCAAAAACAGGAAGGCAAAATGCCGCAAAAAAGGGAATA
AGGGCGACACGGAAATGTTGAATACTCATACTCTTCCTTTTTCAATATTATTGAAGCATTTATCAGGGTT
ATTGTCTCATGAGCGGATACATATTTGAATGTATTTAGAAAAATAAACAAATAGGGGTTCCGCGCACATT
TCCCCGAAAAGTGCCACCTGACGTC
