>Addgene plasmid #13122 | pc3XB-ZF23 | addgene partial sequence | sequence record 19506 | CMV-F 5'-CGCAAATGGGCGGTAGGCGTG-3'
AGCTCTCTGGCTAACTAGAGAACCCACTGCTTACTGGCTTATCGAAATTAATACGACTCACTATAGGGAG
ACCCAAGCTGGCTAGCGTTTAAACGGGCCCTCTAGACCCGGGGAGCGGCCATTTATGTGTACCTGGTCAT
ACTGTGGGAAACGCTTCACACGTAGCGATGACCTGCAACGTCACAAACGTACACACACCGGTGGATCCTC
TGCACAGTAGTAAGCTTAAGTTTAAACCGCTGATCAGCCTCGACTGTGCCTTCTAGTTGCCAGCCATCTG
TTGTTTGCCCCTCCCCCGTGCCTTCCTTGACCCTGGAAGGTGCCACTCCCACTGTCCTTTCCTAATAAAA
TGAGGAAATTGCATCGCATTGTCTGAGTAGGTGTCATTCTATTCTGGGGGGTGGGGTGGGGCAGGACAGC
AAGGGGGAGGATTGGGAAGACAATAGCAGGCATGCTGGGGATGCGGTGGGCTCTATGGCTTCTGAGGCGG
AAAGAACCAGCTGGGGCTCTAGGGGGTATCCCC
[76 nt withheld, positions 524-599]
GCTAGCGCCCGCTCCTTT
